>Addgene plasmid #113488 | pcDNA5FRT/TO-UBXD3-Strep-HA | addgene full sequence | sequence record 218563 | Addgene NGS Result
CAACAAGGCAAGGCTTGACCGACAATTGCATGAAGAATCTGCTTAGGGTTAGGCGTTTTGCGCTGCTTCG
CGATGTACGGGCCAGATATACGCGTTGACATTGATTATTGACTAGTTATTAATAGTAATCAATTACGGGG
TCATTAGTTCATAGCCCATATATGGAGTTCCGCGTTACATAACTTACGGTAAATGGCCCGCCTGGCTGAC
CGCCCAACGACCCCCGCCCATTGACGTCAATAATGACGTATGTTCCCATAGTAACGCCAATAGGGACTTT
CCATTGACGTCAATGGGTGGAGTATTTACGGTAAACTGCCCACTTGGCAGTACATCAAGTGTATCATATG
CCAAGTACGCCCCCTATTGACGTCAATGACGGTAAATGGCCCGCCTGGCATTATGCCCAGTACATGACCT
TATGGGACTTTCCTACTTGGCAGTACATCTACGTATTAGTCATCGCTATTACCATGGTGATGCGGTTTTG
GCAGTACATCAATGGGCGTGGATAGCGGTTTGACTCACGGGGATTTCCAAGTCTCCACCCCATTGACGTC
AATGGGAGTTTGTTTTGGCACCAAAATCAACGGGACTTTCCAAAATGTCGTAACAACTCCGCCCCATTGA
CGCAAATGGGCGGTAGGCGTGTACGGTGGGAGGTCTATATAAGCAGAGCTCTCCCTATCAGTGATAGAGA
TCTCCCTATCAGTGATAGAGATCGTCGACGAGCTCGTTTAGTGAACCGTCAGATCGCCTGGAGACGCCAT
CCACGCTGTTTTGACCTCCATAGAAGACACCGGGACCGATCCAGCCTCCGGACTCTAGCGTTTAAACTTA
AGCTTGGTACCGAGCTCGGATCCACTAGTCCAGTGTGGTGGAATTCTGCAGATATCAACAAGTTTGTACA
AAAAAGTTGGCATGGCCACAGAAGCCCCTGTGAATATAGCACCACCTGAGTGTAGCACTGTTGTCAGCAC
AGCAGTTGACAGCCTCATTTGGCAGCCAAACTCACTAAATATGCACATGATAAGGCCCAAGTCCGCCAAG
GGACGGACAAGACCGAGTCTGCAGAAATCCCAGGGCGTGGAGGTGTGCGCTCATCATATACCATCTCCGC
CTCCAGCCATTCCCTATGAGTTGCCAAGCAGCCAAAAACCAGGAGCCTGTGCACCCAAATCTCCAAACCA
GGGAGCTTCTGATGAGATCCCTGAGCTGCAGCAGCAAGTACCCACTGGGGCTTCCTCTTCTCTCAATAAG
TATCCAGTCCTTCCTTCCATCAACAGAAAGAACCTGGAGGAGGAGGCTGTGGAAACCGTTGCCAAAAAGG
CCAGCTCACTGCAACTGAGCAGTATCCGGGCTCTTTACCAAGACGAGACGGGCACCATGAAGACAAGTGA
AGAAGATTCCAGAGCTCGAGCTTGTGCCGTGGAGAGGAAATTCATCGTCCGAACCAAGAAACAGGGCTCT
TCCAGGGCTGGAAATCTGGAGGAACCATCGGACCAAGAACCAAGGTTGCTGCTTGCTGTTAGATCACCAA
CAGGCCAAAGGTTTGTACGCCATTTCCGGCCAACAGATGATTTGCAAACCATTGTTGCTGTGGCCGAACA
GAAAAACAAAACCTCCTACCGACACTGCAGCATTGAAACAATGGAGGTGCCCAGGAGGCGATTTTCTGAC
CTCACCAAATCTCTGCAAGAGTGCAGAATCCCCCACAAGTCTGTGCTGGGCATCTCACTGGAAGATGGGG
AAGGGTGGCCCTGCCCAACTTTCTTGTACAAAGTGGTTGATATCAAGGCCGCCGACATCACCAGCCTGTA
CAAGAAAGTGGGGTGGAGCCATCCCCAGTTCGAGAAGGGCGGAGGATCTGGCGGCGGAAGCGGCGGAGGA
AGCTGGTCCCACCCTCAGTTTGAGAAAGGCACCGAGCTGGGCAGCACCATGGCCAGCTACCCCTACGACG
TGCCCGACTACGCCTGATGACTCGAGTCTAGAGGGCCCGTTTAAACCCGCTGATCAGCCTCGACTGTGCC
TTCTAGTTGCCAGCCATCTGTTGTTTGCCCCTCCCCCGTGCCTTCCTTGACCCTGGAAGGTGCCACTCCC
ACTGTCCTTTCCTAATAAAATGAGGAAATTGCATCGCATTGTCTGAGTAGGTGTCATTCTATTCTGGGGG
GTGGGGTGGGGCAGGACAGCAAGGGGGAGGATTGGGAAGACAATAGCAGGCATGCTGGGGATGCGGTGGG
CTCTATGGCTTCTGAGGCGGAAAGAACCAGCTGGGGCTCTAGGGGGTATCCCC
[124 nt withheld, positions 2294-2417]
C
[91 nt withheld, positions 2419-2509]
AGGGTGATGGTTCACGTACCTAGAAGTTCCTATTCCGAAGTTCCTATTCTCTAGAAAGTATAGGAACTTC
CTTGGCCAAAAAGCCTGAACTCACCGCGACGTCTGTCGAGAAGTTTCTGATCGAAAAGTTCGACAGCGTC
TCCGACCTGATGCAGCTCTCGGAGGGCGAAGAATCTCGTGCTTTCAGCTTCGATGTAGGAGGGCGTGGAT
ATGTCCTGCGGGTAAATAGCTGCGCCGATGGTTTCTACAAAGATCGTTATGTTTATCGGCACTTTGCATC
GGCCGCGCTCCCGATTCCGGAAGTGCTTGACATTGGGGAATTCAGCGAGAGCCTGACCTATTGCATCTCC
CGCCGTGCACAGGGTGTCACGTTGCAAGACCTGCCTGAAACCGAACTGCCCGCTGTTCTGCAGCCGGTCG
CGGAGGCCATGGATGCGATCGCTGCGGCCGATCTTAGCCAGACGAGCGGGTTCGGCCCATTCGGACCGCA
AGGAATCGGTCAATACACTACATGGCGTGATTTCATATGCGCGATTGCTGATCCCCATGTGTATCACTGG
CAAACTGTGATGGACGACACCGTCAGTGCGTCCGTCGCGCAGGCTCTCGATGAGCTGATGCTTTGGGCCG
AGGACTGCCCCGAAGTCCGGCACCTCGTGCACGCGGATTTCGGCTCCAACAATGTCCTGACGGACAATGG
CCGCATAACAGCGGTCATTGACTGGAGCGAGGCGATGTTCGGGGATTCCCAATACGAGGTCGCCAACATC
TTCTTCTGGAGGCCGTGGTTGGCTTGTATGGAGCAGCAGACGCGCTACTTCGAGCGGAGGCATCCGGAGC
TTGCAGGATCGCCGCGGCTCCGGGCGTATATGCTCCGCATTGGTCTTGACCAACTCTATCAGAGCTTGGT
TGACGGCAATTTCGATGATGCAGCTTGGGCGCAGGGTCGATGCGACGCAATCGTCCGATCCGGAGCCGGG
ACTGTCGGGCGTACACAAATCGCCCGCAGAAGCGCGGCCGTCTGGACCGATGGCTGTGTAGAAGTACTCG
CCGATAGTGGAAACCGACGCCCCAGCACTCGTCCGAGGGCAAAGGAATAGCACGTACTACGAGATTTCGA
TTCCACCGCCGCCTTCTATGAAAGGTTGGGCTTCGGAATCGTTTTCCGGGACGCCGGCTGGATGATCCTC
CAGCGCGGGGATCTCATGCTGGAGTTCTTCGCCCACCCCAACTTGTTTATTGCAGCTTATAATGGTTACA
AATAAAGCAATAGCATCACAAATTTCACAAATAAAGCATTTTTTTCACTGCATTCTAGTTGTGGTTTGTC
CAAACTCATCAATGTATCTTATCATGTCTGTATACCGTCGACCTCTAGCTAGAGCTTGGCGTAATCATGG
TCATAGCTGTTTCCTGTGTGAAATTGTTATCCGCTCACAATTCCACACAACATACGAGCCGGAAGCATAA
AGTGTAAAGCCTGGGGTGCCTAATGAGTGAGCTAACTCACATTAATTGCGTTGCGCTCACTGCCCGCTTT
CCAGTCGGGAAACCTGTCGTGCCAGCTGCATTAATGAATCGGCCAACGCGCGGGGAGAGGCGGTTTGCGT
ATTGGGCGCTCTTCCGCTTCCTCGCTCACTGACTCGCTGCGCTCGGTCGTTCGGCTGCGGCGAGCGGTAT
CAGCTCACTCAAAGGCGGTAATACGGTTATCCACAGAATCAGGGGATAACGCAGGAAAGAACATGTGAGC
AAAAGGCCAGCAAAAGGCCAGGAACCGTAAAAAGGCCGCGTTGCTGGCGTTTTTCCATAGGCTCCGCCCC
CCTGACGAGCATCACAAAAATCGACGCTCAAGTCAGAGGTGGCGAAACCCGACAGGACTATAAAGATACC
AGGCGTTTCCCCCTGGAAGCTCCCTCGTGCGCTCTCCTGTTCCGACCCTGCCGCTTACCGGATACCTGTC
CGCCTTTCTCCCTTCGGGAAGCGTGGCGCTTTCTCATAGCTCACGCTGTAGGTATCTCAGTTCGGTGTAG
GTCGTTCGCTCCAAGCTGGGCTGTGTGCACGAACCCCCCGTTCAGCCCGACCGCTGCGCCTTATCCGGTA
ACTATCGTCTTGAGTCCAACCCGGTAAGACACGACTTATCGCCACTGGCAGCAGCCACTGGTAACAGGAT
TAGCAGAGCGAGGTATGTAGGCGGTGCTACAGAGTTCTTGAAGTGGTGGCCTAACTACGGCTACACTAGA
AGAACAGTATTTGGTATCTGCGCTCTGCTGAAGCCAGTTACCTTCGGAAAAAGAGTTGGTAGCTCTTGAT
CCGGCAAACAAACCACCGCTGGTAGCGGTGGTTTTTTTGTTTGCAAGCAGCAGATTACGCGCAGAAAAAA
AGGATCTCAAGAAGATCCTTTGATCTTTTCTACGGGGTCTGACGCTCAGTGGAACGAAAACTCACGTTAA
GGGATTTTGGTCATGAGATTATCAAAAAGGATCTTCACCTAGATCCTTTTAAATTAAAAATGAAGTTTTA
AATCAATCTAAAGTATATATGAGTAAACTTGGTCTGACAGTTACCAATGCTTAATCAGTGAGGCACCTAT
CTCAGCGATCTGTCTATTTCGTTCATCCATAGTTGCCTGACTCCCCGTCGTGTAGATAACTACGATACGG
GAGGGCTTACCATCTGGCCCCAGTGCTGCAATGATACCGCGAGACCCACGCTCACCGGCTCCAGATTTAT
CAGCAATAAACCAGCCAGCCGGAAGGGCCGAGCGCAGAAGTGGTCCTGCAACTTTATCCGCCTCCATCCA
GTCTATTAATTGTTGCCGGGAAGCTAGAGTAAGTAGTTCGCCAGTTAATAGTTTGCGCAACGTTGTTGCC
ATTGCTACAGGCATCGTGGTGTCACGCTCGTCGTTTGGTATGGCTTCATTCAGCTCCGGTTCCCAACGAT
CAAGGCGAGTTACATGATCCCCCATGTTGTGCAAAAAAGCGGTTAGCTCCTTCGGTCCTCCGATCGTTGT
CAGAAGTAAGTTGGCCGCAGTGTTATCACTCATGGTTATGGCAGCACTGCATAATTCTCTTACTGTCATG
CCATCCGTAAGATGCTTTTCTGTGACTGGTGAGTACTCAACCAAGTCATTCTGAGAATAGTGTATGCGGC
GACCGAGTTGCTCTTGCCCGGCGTCAATACGGGATAATACCGCGCCACATAGCAGAACTTTAAAAGTGCT
CATCATTGGAAAACGTTCTTCGGGGCGAAAACTCTCAAGGATCTTACCGCTGTTGAGATCCAGTTCGATG
TAACCCACTCGTGCACCCAACTGATCTTCAGCATCTTTTACTTTCACCAGCGTTTCTGGGTGAGCAAAAA
CAGGAAGGCAAAATGCCGCAAAAAAGGGAATAAGGGCGACACGGAAATGTTGAATACTCATACTCTTCCT
TTTTCAATATTATTGAAGCATTTATCAGGGTTATTGTCTCATGAGCGGATACATATTTGAATGTATTTAG
AAAAATAAACAAATAGGGGTTCCGCGCACATTTCCCCGAAAAGTGCCACCTGACGTCGACGGATCGGGAG
ATCTCCCGATCCCCTATGGTGCACTCTCAGTACAATCTGCTCTGATGCCGCATAGTTAAGCCAGTATCTG
CTCCCTGCTTGTGTGTTGGAGGTCGCTGAGTAGTGCGCGAGCAAAATTTAAGCTA
Features (pLannotate 1.2.2; 23 found; start..end, strand, type, name):
     97..476     +  enhancer       CMV enhancer: human cytomegalovirus immediate early enhancer
    477..680     +  promoter       CMV promoter: human cytomegalovirus (CMV) immediate early promoter
    682..701     +  promoter       PLtetO-1 promoter (fragment): modified phage lambda PL promoter with tet operator sites (Lutz and Bujard, 1997)
    703..722     +  promoter       PLtetO-1 promoter (fragment): modified phage lambda PL promoter with tet operator sites (Lutz and Bujard, 1997)
    730..763     +  promoter       TRE3GV promoter (fragment): 3rd-generation Tet-responsive promoter that can be activated by binding of Tet-On® 3G, optimized for retroviral and lentiviral vectors
    899..916     +  protein_bind   attB1 (fragment): mutant version of attB; core recombination site for the Gateway® BP reaction BP Clonase™
    922..1761    +  CDS            UBXN10: UBX10_HUMAN - Also known as UBXD3 From Homo sapiens (Human).
   1764..1787    -  protein_bind   attB2: mutant version of attB; recombination site for the Gateway® BP reaction BP Clonase™
   2024..2248    +  polyA_signal   bGH poly(A) signal: bovine growth hormone polyadenylation signal
   2252..2273    +  promoter       SV40 promoter (fragment): SV40 enhancer and early promoter
   2294..2527    +  rep_origin     f1 ori (fragment) (sequence partly withheld): f1 bacteriophage origin of replication; arrow indicates direction of (+) strand synthesis
   2532..2579    +  protein_bind   FRT: FLP-mediated recombination occurs in the 8-bp core sequence TCTAGAAA (Turan and Bode, 2011). FLP recombinase from the Saccharomyces cerevisiae 2μ plasmid
   2587..3609    +  CDS            HygR: aminoglycoside phosphotransferase from E. coli; aph(4)-Ia; confers resistance to hygromycin
   3619..3744    +  CDS            ble (fragment): BLE_KLEPN - Experimental evidence at protein level: Swiss-Prot protein existence level 1. Binding protein with a strong affinity to the bleomycin family of antibiotics. Binds to CL990; an antimitotic-antibiotic compound. From Klebsiella pneumoniae.
   3739..3860    +  polyA_signal   SV40 poly(A) signal: SV40 polyadenylation signal
   3933..3949    -  protein_bind   lac operator: The lac repressor binds to the lac operator to inhibit transcription in E. coli. This inhibition can be relieved by adding lactose or isopropyl-β-D-thiogalactopyranoside (IPTG). lac repressor encoded by lacI
   3957..3987    -  promoter       lac promoter: promoter for the E. coli lac operon
   4002..4023    -  protein_bind   CAP binding site: CAP binding activates transcription in the presence of cAMP. E. coli catabolite activator protein
   4036..4128    -  CDS            lacI (fragment): lac repressor; lacI; The lac repressor binds to the lac operator to inhibit transcription in E. coli. This inhibition can be relieved by adding lactose or isopropyl-β-D-thiogalactopyranoside (IPTG).
   4311..4899    -  rep_origin     ori: high-copy-number ColE1/pMB1/pBR322/pUC origin of replication
   5070..5930    -  CDS            AmpR: β-lactamase; bla; confers resistance to ampicillin, carbenicillin, and related antibiotics
   5931..6035    -  promoter       AmpR promoter: bla
   6094..6146    -  misc_feature   bom (fragment): basis of mobility region from pBR322
