[The description below was written by a language model from this plasmid's Addgene catalogue record and pLannotate feature annotations shown in this document.]
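Description:
pcDNA5FRT/TO-UBXD3-Strep-HA is a mammalian expression plasmid built on the Gateway-adapted pcDNA5-FRT-TO-cSH-GW backbone. It drives expression of wild-type human UBXD3 (UBXN10) fused at its C terminus to a tandem Strep-HA tag. It is maintained in E. coli through a high-copy ColE1/pUC-type origin and an ampicillin resistance gene. Small remnants of an f1 origin, lac regulatory elements and other backbone fragments are also annotated but have no evident role in the design.

The UBXN10 coding sequence was introduced by Gateway recombination and sits between attB1 and attB2 sites. It lacks a stop codon, so translation can continue through attB2 into the vector-encoded 2xStrep-HA tag. The tag itself is not annotated in the feature table, but it presumably lies in the unannotated stretch between attB2 and the bovine growth hormone polyadenylation signal. Transcription comes from the CMV immediate-early enhancer/promoter, which is followed directly by two short tet operator matches. This is the "TO" arrangement, which makes expression repressible by Tet repressor and inducible with tetracycline or doxycycline in cells that express the repressor.

Downstream, an FRT site directly precedes a hygromycin resistance gene with an SV40 poly(A) signal and no annotated promoter of its own. This fits FLP-mediated integration into a genomic FRT landing site that supplies the promoter, so that hygromycin selects for isogenic single-site stable lines.

The record gives the purpose only as expression of tagged UBXD3. The affinity tag and the associated publication on VCP/p97 suggest use in affinity-purification mass spectrometry of this UBX-domain protein. The sequenced record (about 6.2 kb) is shorter than the listed empty backbone, as expected when the Gateway cassette is replaced by the insert.
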