Addgene plasmid #113488: pcDNA5FRT/TO-UBXD3-Strep-HA
Purpose: Expression of human UBXD3 with C-terminal strep-HA tag
Depositing lab: Hemmo Meyer. Depositing organization: Universitaet Duisburg-Essen. Publication: AP-SWATH reveals direct involvement of VCP/p97 in integrated stress response signaling through facilitating CReP/PPP1R15B degradation. Hulsmann J, Kravic B, Weith M, Gstaiger M, Aebersold RH, Collins BC, Meyer H. Mol Cell Proteomics. 2018 Mar 29. pii: RA117.000471. doi: 10.1074/mcp.RA117.000471. PubMed 29599191.
Backbone
  Vector backbone: pcDNA5-FRT-TO-cSH-GW
  Backbone manufacturer: Ruedi Aebersold
  Backbone size w/o insert (bp): 7017
  Vector type: Mammalian Expression
  Selectable markers: Hygromycin
Growth in bacteria
  Bacterial resistance: Ampicillin, 100 μg/mL
  Growth temperature: 37°C
  Growth strain: DH5alpha
  Copy number: High Copy
Gene/Insert
  Gene/Insert name: UBXD3 (alt name: UBXN10)
  Species: H. sapiens (human)
  Mutation: wildtype without stop codon
  Entrez Gene: UBXN10 (a.k.a. UBXD3)
  Promoter: CMV
  Tag / fusion protein: 2xstrep-HA (C terminal on insert)
  Cloning method: Gateway Cloning
  Sequencing primers: 5′ CMV-F; 3′ BGH-rev
Terms and licenses: Academic/Nonprofit Terms; Industry Terms: Not Available to Industry
How to cite: pcDNA5FRT/TO-UBXD3-Strep-HA was a gift from Hemmo Meyer (Addgene plasmid # 113488 ; http://n2t.net/addgene:113488 ; RRID:Addgene_113488)
